LOCUS       Exported 4707 bp ds-DNA circular SYN 13-MAY-2021
DEFINITION  Mammalian expression plasmid for SARS-CoV-2 nsp10.
ACCESSION   .
VERSION     .
KEYWORDS    pGBW-m4133845
SOURCE      synthetic DNA construct
  ORGANISM  synthetic DNA construct
REFERENCE   1 (bases 1 to 4707)
  TITLE     SARS-CoV-2 protein Mammalian expression constructs, tagged, for
            protein expression and/or purification
REFERENCE   2 (bases 1 to 4707)
  AUTHORS   .
  TITLE     Direct Submission
  JOURNAL   Exported May 13, 2021 from SnapGene Server 1.1.58
            http://www.snapgene.com
FEATURES             Location/Qualifiers
     source          1..4707
                     /organism="synthetic DNA construct"
                     /mol_type="other DNA"
     CDS             425..445
                     /codon_start=1
                     /product="tobacco etch virus (TEV) protease recognition and
                     cleavage site"
                     /label=TEV site
                     /translation="ENLYFQS"
     CDS             446..523
                     /codon_start=1
                     /product="calmodulin-binding peptide"
                     /label=CBP
                     /note="derived from skeletal muscle myosin light chain
                     kinase; binds calmodulin with nanomolar affinity in the
                     presence of calcium"
                     /translation="KRRWKKNFIAVSAANRFKKISSSGAL"
     polyA_signal    576..697
                     /label=SV40 poly(A) signal
                     /note="SV40 polyadenylation signal"
     primer_bind     complement(587..606)
                     /label=EBV-rev
                     /note="SV40 polyA terminator, reverse primer"
     primer_bind     641..660
                     /label=SV40pA-R
                     /note="SV40 polyA, reverse primer"
     terminator      812..858
                     /label=T7 terminator
                     /note="transcription terminator for bacteriophage T7 RNA
                     polymerase"
     terminator      888..1024
                     /label=rrnG terminator
                     /note="transcription terminator from the E. coli ribosomal
                     RNA rrnG operon (Albrechtsen et al., 1991)"
     misc_feature    1069..1140
                     /label=3' beta-globin insulator
                     /note="insulator downstream of the human beta-globin locus
                     (Farrell et al., 2002)"
     rep_origin      complement(1366..1954)
                     /direction=LEFT
                     /label=ori
                     /note="high-copy-number ColE1/pMB1/pBR322/pUC origin of
                     replication"
     primer_bind     complement(1446..1465)
                     /label=pBR322ori-F
                     /note="pBR322 origin, forward primer"
     CDS             2700..3560
                     /codon_start=1
                     /gene="bla"
                     /product="beta-lactamase"
                     /label=AmpR
                     /note="confers resistance to ampicillin, carbenicillin, and
                     related antibiotics"
                     /translation="MSIQHFRVALIPFFAAFCLPVFAHPETLVKVKDAEDQLGARVGYI
                     ELDLNSGKILESFRPEERFPMMSTFKVLLCGAVLSRIDAGQEQLGRRIHYSQNDLVEYS
                     PVTEKHLTDGMTVRELCSAAITMSDNTAANLLLTTIGGPKELTAFLHNMGDHVTRLDRW
                     EPELNEAIPNDERDTTMPVAMATTLRKLLTGELLTLASRQQLIDWMEADKVAGPLLRSA
                     LPAGWFIADKSGAGERGSRGIIAALGPDGKPSRIVVIYTTGSQATMDERNRQIAEIGAS
                     LIKHW"
     primer_bind     complement(2918..2937)
                     /label=Amp-R
                     /note="Ampicillin resistance gene, reverse primer"
     terminator      3573..3709
                     /label=rrnG terminator
                     /note="transcription terminator from the E. coli ribosomal
                     RNA rrnG operon (Albrechtsen et al., 1991)"
     misc_feature    3861..3932
                     /label=5' beta-globin insulator
                     /note="insulator upstream of the human beta-globin locus
                     (Farrell et al., 2002)"
     terminator      3937..3983
                     /label=T7 terminator
                     /note="transcription terminator for bacteriophage T7 RNA
                     polymerase"
     polyA_signal    4001..4049
                     /note="synthetic polyadenylation signal"
     enhancer        4130..4433
                     /label=CMV enhancer
                     /note="human cytomegalovirus immediate early enhancer"
     promoter        4435..4637
                     /label=CMV promoter
                     /note="human cytomegalovirus (CMV) immediate early
                     promoter"
     primer_bind     4588..4608
                     /label=CMV-F
                     /note="Human CMV immediate early promoter, forward primer"
     regulatory      4706..8
                     /regulatory_class="other"
                     /note="vertebrate consensus sequence for strong initiation
                     of translation (Kozak, 1987)"
ORIGIN
        1 caccatgnnn nnnnnnnnnn nnnnnnnnnn nnnnnnnnnn nnnnnnnnnn nnnnnnnnnn
       61 nnnnnnnnnn nnnnnnnnnn nnnnnnnnnn nnnnnnnnnn nnnnnnnnnn nnnnnnnnnn
      121 nnnnnnnnnn nnnnnnnnnn nnnnnnnnnn nnnnnnnnnn nnnnnnnnnn nnnnnnnnnn
      181 nnnnnnnnnn nnnnnnnnnn nnnnnnnnnn nnnnnnnnnn nnnnnnnnnn nnnnnnnnnn
      241 nnnnnnnnnn nnnnnnnnnn nnnnnnnnnn nnnnnnnnnn nnnnnnnnnn nnnnnnnnnn
      301 nnnnnnnnnn nnnnnnnnnn nnnnnnnnnn nnnnnnnnnn nnnnnnnnnn nnnnnnnnnn
      361 nnnnnnnnnn nnnnnnnnnn nnnnnnnnnn nnnnnnnnnn nnnnnnnnnn nnnnnnnnnn
      421 nnnngaaaac ctttactttc agtcgaagag gcgatggaaa aagaatttta tcgcggtgag
      481 tgcagccaac agattcaaaa agatatcctc gtctggtgcc ctctaagcta gcttgactga
      541 ctgagataca gcgtaccttc agctcacaga catgataaga tacattgatg agtttggaca
      601 aaccacaact agaatgcagt gaaaaaaatg ctttatttgt gaaatttgtg atgctattgc
      661 tttatttgta accattataa gctgcaataa acaagttaac aacaacaatt gcattcattt
      721 tatgtttcag gttcaggggg aggtgtggga ggttttttaa agcaagtaaa acctctacaa
      781 atgtggtatt ggcccatctc tatcggtatc gtagcataac cccttggggc ctctaaacgg
      841 gtcttgaggg gttttttgtg cccctcgggc cggattgcta tctaccggca ttggcgcaga
      901 aaaaaatgcc tgatgcgacg ctgcgcgtct tatactccca catatgccag attcagcaac
      961 ggatacggct tccccaactt gcccacttcc atacgtgtcc tccttaccag aaatttatcc
     1021 ttaaggtcgt cagctatcct gcaggcgatc tctcgatttc gatcaagaca ttcctttaat
     1081 ggtcttttct ggacaccact aggggtcaga agtagttcat caaactttct tccctcccta
     1141 atctcattgg ttaccttggg ctatcgaaac ttaattaacc agtcaagtca gctacttggc
     1201 gagatcgact tgtctgggtt tcgactacgc tcagaattgc gtcagtcaag ttcgatctgg
     1261 tccttgctat tgcacccgtt ctccgattac gagtttcatt taaatcatgt gagcaaaagg
     1321 ccagcaaaag gccaggaacc gtaaaaaggc cgcgttgctg gcgtttttcc ataggctccg
     1381 cccccctgac gagcatcaca aaaatcgacg ctcaagtcag aggtggcgaa acccgacagg
     1441 actataaaga taccaggcgt ttccccctgg aagctccctc gtgcgctctc ctgttccgac
     1501 cctgccgctt accggatacc tgtccgcctt tctcccttcg ggaagcgtgg cgctttctca
     1561 tagctcacgc tgtaggtatc tcagttcggt gtaggtcgtt cgctccaagc tgggctgtgt
     1621 gcacgaaccc cccgttcagc ccgaccgctg cgccttatcc ggtaactatc gtcttgagtc
     1681 caacccggta agacacgact tatcgccact ggcagcagcc actggtaaca ggattagcag
     1741 agcgaggtat gtaggcggtg ctacagagtt cttgaagtgg tggcctaact acggctacac
     1801 tagaagaaca gtatttggta tctgcgctct gctgaagcca gttaccttcg gaaaaagagt
     1861 tggtagctct tgatccggca aacaaaccac cgctggtagc ggtggttttt ttgtttgcaa
     1921 gcagcagatt acgcgcagaa aaaaaggatc tcaagaagat cctttgatct tttctacggg
     1981 gtctgacgct cagtggaacg aaaactcacg ttaagggatt ttggtcatga gattatcaaa
     2041 aaggatcttc acctagatcc ttttaaatta aaaatgaagt tttaaatcaa tctaaagtat
     2101 atatgagtaa acttggtctg acagttacca atgcttaatc agtgaggcac ctatctcagc
     2161 gatctgtcta tttcgttcat ccatagttgc atttaaattt ccgaactctc caaggccctc
     2221 gtcggaaaat cttcaaacct ttcgtccgat ccatcttgca ggctacctct cgaacgaact
     2281 atcgcaagtc tcttggccgg ccttgcgcct tggctattgc ttggcagcgc ctatcgccag
     2341 gtattactcc aatcccgaat atccgagatc gggatcaccc gagagaagtt caacctacat
     2401 cctcaatccc gatctatccg agatccgagg aatatcgaaa tcggggcgcg cctggtgtac
     2461 cgagaacgat cctctcagtg cgagtctcga cgatccatat cgttgcttgg cagtcagcca
     2521 gtcggaatcc agcttgggac ccaggaagtc caatcgtcag atattgtact caagcctggt
     2581 cacggcagcg taccgatctg tttaaaccta gatattgata gtctgatcgg tcaacgtata
     2641 atcgagtcct agcttttgca aacatctatc aagagacagg atcagcagga ggctttcgca
     2701 tgagtattca acatttccgt gtcgccctta ttcccttttt tgcggcattt tgccttcctg
     2761 tttttgctca cccagaaacg ctggtgaaag taaaagatgc tgaagatcag ttgggtgcgc
     2821 gagtgggtta catcgaactg gatctcaaca gcggtaagat ccttgagagt tttcgccccg
     2881 aagaacgctt tccaatgatg agcactttta aagttctgct atgtggcgcg gtattatccc
     2941 gtattgacgc cgggcaagag caactcggtc gccgcataca ctattctcag aatgacttgg
     3001 ttgagtattc accagtcaca gaaaagcatc ttacggatgg catgacagta agagaattat
     3061 gcagtgctgc cataaccatg agtgataaca ctgcggccaa cttacttctg acaacgattg
     3121 gaggaccgaa ggagctaacc gcttttttgc acaacatggg ggatcatgta actcgccttg
     3181 atcgttggga accggagctg aatgaagcca taccaaacga cgagcgtgac accacgatgc
     3241 ctgtagcaat ggcaacaacc ttgcgtaaac tattaactgg cgaactactt actctagctt
     3301 cccggcaaca gttgatagac tggatggagg cggataaagt tgcaggacca cttctgcgct
     3361 cggcccttcc ggctggctgg tttattgctg ataaatctgg agccggtgag cgtgggtctc
     3421 gcggtatcat tgcagcactg gggccagatg gtaagccctc ccgtatcgta gttatctaca
     3481 cgacggggag tcaggcaact atggatgaac gaaatagaca gatcgctgag ataggtgcct
     3541 cactgattaa gcattggtaa ccgattctag gtgcattggc gcagaaaaaa atgcctgatg
     3601 cgacgctgcg cgtcttatac tcccacatat gccagattca gcaacggata cggcttcccc
     3661 aacttgccca cttccatacg tgtcctcctt accagaaatt tatccttaag atcccgaatc
     3721 gtttaaactc gactctggct ctatcgaatc tccgtcgttt cgagcttacg cgaacagccg
     3781 tggcgctcat ttgctcgtcg ggcatcgaat ctcgtcagct atcgtcagct tacctttttg
     3841 gcagcgatcg cggctcccga catcttggac cattagctcc acaggtatct tcttccctct
     3901 agtggtcata acagcagctt cagctacctc tcaattcaaa aaacccctca agacccgttt
     3961 agaggcccca aggggttatg ctatcaatcg ttgcgttaca cacacaaaaa accaacacac
     4021 atccatcttc gatggatagc gattttatta tctaactgct gatcgagtgt agccagatct
     4081 agtaatcaat tacggggtca ttagttcata gcccatatat ggagttccgc gttacataac
     4141 ttacggtaaa tggcccgcct ggctgaccgc ccaacgaccc ccgcccattg acgtcaataa
     4201 tgacgtatgt tcccatagta acgccaatag ggactttcca ttgacgtcaa tgggtggagt
     4261 atttacggta aactgcccac ttggcagtac atcaagtgta tcatatgcca agtacgcccc
     4321 ctattgacgt caatgacggt aaatggcccg cctggcatta tgcccagtac atgaccttat
     4381 gggactttcc tacttggcag tacatctacg tattagtcat cgctattacc atgctgatgc
     4441 ggttttggca gtacatcaat gggcgtggat agcggtttga ctcacgggga tttccaagtc
     4501 tccaccccat tgacgtcaat gggagtttgt tttggcacca aaatcaacgg gactttccaa
     4561 aatgtcgtaa caactccgcc ccattgacgc aaatgggcgg taggcgtgta cggtgggagg
     4621 tctatataag cagagctggt ttagtgaacc gtcagatcag atctttgtcg atcctaccat
     4681 ccactcgaca cacccgccag cggccgc
//
