[The description below was written by a language model from this plasmid's Addgene catalogue record and the feature table of its GenBank file.]
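Description:
pGBW-m4133845 is a mammalian expression plasmid built on the pTwist_CMV_6 backbone for producing wild-type SARS-CoV-2 nsp10, a mature product of the viral ORF1ab polyprotein. The circular construct is 4,707 bp and is propagated in E. coli through a high-copy ColE1/pUC-type origin, with selection by the beta-lactamase (AmpR) gene conferring ampicillin resistance. No mammalian selection marker or episomal replication element is annotated, which suggests it is suited to transient transfection.

Expression is driven by the human cytomegalovirus immediate early enhancer and promoter, followed by a Kozak consensus sequence that spans the plasmid's numbering origin and marks the start of the open reading frame. The nsp10 coding region (about 416 bp according to the catalogue entry) is not itself annotated in the feature table, but it would occupy the interval between the Kozak element and the downstream tag. It is fused at its C terminus to a TEV protease recognition site followed by a calmodulin-binding peptide, so the protein can be captured on calmodulin in the presence of calcium and the tag then removed by TEV cleavage. Transcripts are terminated by an SV40 polyadenylation signal.

The expression unit is shielded from its surroundings. A synthetic poly(A) signal, T7 and rrnG terminators and a 5' beta-globin insulator lie upstream of the CMV enhancer, and a matching set of T7 and rrnG terminators with a 3' beta-globin insulator lies downstream. This arrangement limits transcriptional read-through from and into the bacterial backbone. The plasmid belongs to a set of tagged SARS-CoV-2 protein constructs intended for mammalian protein expression and/or purification.
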