Addgene plasmid #152505: pGBW-m4133845
Purpose: Mammalian expression plasmid for SARS-CoV-2 nsp10
Depositing lab: Ginkgo Bioworks & Benjie Chen. Depositing organization: Ginkgo Bioworks.
Backbone
  Vector backbone: pTwist_CMV_6
  Backbone size w/o insert (bp): 4180
  Vector type: Mammalian Expression
Growth in bacteria
  Bacterial resistance: Ampicillin, 100 μg/mL
  Growth temperature: 37°C
  Growth strain: DH5alpha
  Copy number: High Copy
Gene/Insert
  Gene/Insert name: SARS-CoV-2 nsp10
  Species: Severe acute respiratory syndrome coronavirus 2
  Insert size (bp): 416
  Mutation: wt
  Entrez Gene: ORF1ab (a.k.a. GU280_gp01)
  Promoter: CMV
  Tag / fusion protein: Cleavable TEV;CBP (C terminal on backbone)
  Cloning method: Unknown
Resource information
  A portion of this plasmid was derived from a plasmid made by: GinkgoBioworks
Depositor comments: NCBI reference sequence: YP_009725306.1
How to cite: pGBW-m4133845 was a gift from Ginkgo Bioworks & Benjie Chen (Addgene plasmid # 152505 ; http://n2t.net/addgene:152505 ; RRID:Addgene_152505)
